LOCUS       Exported 7800 bp ds-DNA circular SYN 12-MAY-2021
DEFINITION  Expresses dSa Cas9 fused to optimized combination of truncated
            activation domains with syn pA (poly adenylation) signal.
ACCESSION   .
VERSION     .
KEYWORDS    pAAV-CMV-dSa-VPR mini.-syn pA
SOURCE      synthetic DNA construct
  ORGANISM  synthetic DNA construct
REFERENCE   1 (bases 1 to 7800)
  TITLE     Church Lab CRISPR plasmids 2017
REFERENCE   2 (bases 1 to 7800)
  AUTHORS   .
  TITLE     Direct Submission
  JOURNAL   Exported May 12, 2021 from SnapGene Server 1.1.58
            http://www.snapgene.com
FEATURES             Location/Qualifiers
     source          1..7800
                     /organism="synthetic DNA construct"
                     /mol_type="other DNA"
     primer_bind     19..38
                     /label=pRS-marker
                     /note="pRS vectors, use to sequence yeast selectable
                     marker"
     rep_origin      complement(55..510)
                     /direction=LEFT
                     /label=f1 ori
                     /note="f1 bacteriophage origin of replication; arrow
                     indicates direction of (+) strand synthesis"
     primer_bind     complement(192..213)
                     /label=F1ori-F
                     /note="F1 origin, forward primer"
     primer_bind     404..423
                     /label=F1ori-R
                     /note="F1 origin, reverse primer"
     repeat_region   585..725
                     /label=AAV2 ITR
                     /note="inverted terminal repeat of adeno-associated virus
                     serotype 2"
     repeat_region   596..725
                     /label=AAV2 ITR
     enhancer        745..1124
                     /label=CMV enhancer
                     /note="human cytomegalovirus immediate early enhancer"
     promoter        1125..1328
                     /label=CMV promoter
                     /note="human cytomegalovirus (CMV) immediate early
                     promoter"
     primer_bind     1279..1299
                     /label=CMV-F
                     /note="Human CMV immediate early promoter, forward primer"
     regulatory      1347..1356
                     /regulatory_class="other"
                     /note="vertebrate consensus sequence for strong initiation
                     of translation (Kozak, 1987)"
     CDS             1359..1379
                     /codon_start=1
                     /product="nuclear localization signal of SV40 (simian virus
                     40) large T antigen"
                     /label=SV40 NLS
                     /translation="PKKKRKV"
     CDS             4560..4607
                     /codon_start=1
                     /product="bipartite nuclear localization signal from
                     nucleoplasmin"
                     /label=nucleoplasmin NLS
                     /translation="KRPAATKKAGQAKKKK"
     CDS             4638..4787
                     /codon_start=1
                     /product="tetrameric repeat of the minimal activation
                     domain of herpes simplex virus VP16 (Beerli et al., 1998)"
                     /label=VP64
                     /translation="DALDDFDLDMLGSDALDDFDLDMLGSDALDDFDLDMLGSDALDDF
                     DLDML"
     CDS             4812..4832
                     /codon_start=1
                     /product="nuclear localization signal of SV40 (simian virus
                     40) large T antigen"
                     /label=SV40 NLS
                     /translation="PKKKRKV"
     CDS             4992..5348
                     /codon_start=1
                     /product="transcriptional activation domain of human RelA,
                     also known as p65 (O'Shea and Perkins, 2008)"
                     /label=RelA (p65) AD
                     /translation="PTQAGEGTLSEALLQLQFDDEDLGALLGNSTDPAVFTDLASVDNS
                     EFQQLLNQGIPVAPHTTEPMLMEYPEAITRLVTGAQRPPDPAPAPLGAPGLPNGLLSGD
                     EDFSSIADMDFSALL"
     polyA_signal    5586..5634
                     /note="synthetic polyadenylation signal"
     repeat_region   5647..5787
                     /label=AAV2 ITR
                     /note="inverted terminal repeat of adeno-associated virus
                     serotype 2"
     repeat_region   5647..5776
                     /label=AAV2 ITR
     rep_origin      complement(5849..6437)
                     /direction=LEFT
                     /label=ori
                     /note="high-copy-number ColE1/pMB1/pBR322/pUC origin of
                     replication"
     primer_bind     complement(5929..5948)
                     /label=pBR322ori-F
                     /note="pBR322 origin, forward primer"
     CDS             complement(6608..7468)
                     /codon_start=1
                     /gene="bla"
                     /product="beta-lactamase"
                     /label=AmpR
                     /note="confers resistance to ampicillin, carbenicillin, and
                     related antibiotics"
                     /translation="MSIQHFRVALIPFFAAFCLPVFAHPETLVKVKDAEDQLGARVGYI
                     ELDLNSGKILESFRPEERFPMMSTFKVLLCGAVLSRIDAGQEQLGRRIHYSQNDLVEYS
                     PVTEKHLTDGMTVRELCSAAITMSDNTAANLLLTTIGGPKELTAFLHNMGDHVTRLDRW
                     EPELNEAIPNDERDTTMPVAMATTLRKLLTGELLTLASRQQLIDWMEADKVAGPLLRSA
                     LPAGWFIADKSGAGERGSRGIIAALGPDGKPSRIVVIYTTGSQATMDERNRQIAEIGAS
                     LIKHW"
     primer_bind     7231..7250
                     /label=Amp-R
                     /note="Ampicillin resistance gene, reverse primer"
     promoter        complement(7469..7573)
                     /gene="bla"
                     /label=AmpR promoter
     primer_bind     7641..7659
                     /label=pBRforEco
                     /note="pBR322 vectors, upsteam of EcoRI site, forward
                     primer"
     primer_bind     complement(7697..7719)
                     /label=pGEX 3'
                     /note="pGEX vectors, reverse primer"
ORIGIN
        1 ggggctggct taactatgcg gcatcagagc agattgtact gagagtgcac cataaaattg
       61 taaacgttaa tattttgtta aaattcgcgt taaatttttg ttaaatcagc tcatttttta
      121 accaatagac cgaaatcggc aaaatccctt ataaatcaaa agaatagccc gagatagagt
      181 tgagtgttgt tccagtttgg aacaagagtc cactattaaa gaacgtggac tccaacgtca
      241 aaggnnnnnn nnnnnnnnnn nnnnnnnnnn nnnnnnnnnn nnnnnnnnnn nnnnnnnnnn
      301 nnnnnnnnnn nnnnnnnnnn nnnnnnnnnn nnnnnnnnnn nnnnnnnnnn nnnnnnnnnn
      361 nnnnnnnnnn nnnnnnnnnn nnnnngnnnn nnnnnnnnnn nnnnnnnnnn nnnnnnnnnn
      421 nnnnnnnnnn nnannnnnnn nnnnnnnnnn nnnnnnnnnn nnnnnnnnnn nnnnnnnnnn
      481 nnnnnnnnnn nnnnnnnnnn nnnnnnnnnn nnnnnnnnnn nnnnnnnnta tgcggtgtga
      541 aataccgcac agatgcgtaa ggagaaaata ccgcatcagg cgcccctgca ggcagctgcg
      601 cgctcgctcg ctcactgagg ccgcccgggc aaagcccggg cgtcgggcga cctttggtcg
      661 cccggcctca gtgagcgagc gagcgcgcag agagggagtg gccaactcca tcactagggg
      721 ttcctgcggc cgcctcgagg cgttgacatt gattattgac tagttattaa tagtaatcaa
      781 ttacggggtc attagttcat agcccatata tggagttccg cgttacataa cttacggtaa
      841 atggcccgcc tggctgaccg cccaacgacc cccgcccatt gacgtcaata atgacgtatg
      901 ttcccatagt aacgccaata gggactttcc attgacgtca atgggtggag tatttacggt
      961 aaactgccca cttggcagta catcaagtgt atcatatgcc aagtacgccc cctattgacg
     1021 tcaatgacgg taaatggccc gcctggcatt atgcccagta catgacctta tgggactttc
     1081 ctacttggca gtacatctac gtattagtca tcgctattac catggtgatg cggttttggc
     1141 agtacatcaa tgggcgtgga tagcggtttg actcacgggg atttccaagt ctccacccca
     1201 ttgacgtcaa tgggagtttg ttttggcacc aaaatcaacg ggactttcca aaatgtcgta
     1261 acaactccgc cccattgacg caaatgggcg gtaggcgtgt acggtgggag gtctatataa
     1321 gcagagctct ctggctaact accggtgcca ccatggcccc aaagaagaag cggaaggtcg
     1381 gtatccacgg agtcccagca gccaagcgga actacatcct gggcctggcc atcggcatca
     1441 ccagcgtggg ctacggcatc atcgactacg agacacggga cgtgatcgat gccggcgtgc
     1501 ggctgttcaa agaggccaac gtggaaaaca acgagggcag gcggagcaag agaggcgcca
     1561 gaaggctgaa gcggcggagg cggcatagaa tccagagagt gaagaagctg ctgttcgact
     1621 acaacctgct gaccgaccac agcgagctga gcggcatcaa cccctacgag gccagagtga
     1681 agggcctgag ccagaagctg agcgaggaag agttctctgc cgccctgctg cacctggcca
     1741 agagaagagg cgtgcacaac gtgaacgagg tggaagagga caccggcaac gagctgtcca
     1801 ccaaagagca gatcagccgg aacagcaagg ccctggaaga gaaatacgtg gccgaactgc
     1861 agctggaacg gctgaagaaa gacggcgaag tgcggggcag catcaacaga ttcaagacca
     1921 gcgactacgt gaaagaagcc aaacagctgc tgaaggtgca gaaggcctac caccagctgg
     1981 accagagctt catcgacacc tacatcgacc tgctggaaac ccggcggacc tactatgagg
     2041 gacctggcga gggcagcccc ttcggctgga aggacatcaa agaatggtac gagatgctga
     2101 tgggccactg cacctacttc cccgaggaac tgcggagcgt gaagtacgcc tacaacgccg
     2161 acctgtacaa cgccctgaac gacctgaaca atctcgtgat caccagggac gagaacgaga
     2221 agctggaata ttacgagaag ttccagatca tcgagaacgt gttcaagcag aagaagaagc
     2281 ccaccctgaa gcagatcgcc aaagaaatcc tcgtgaacga agaggatatt aagggctaca
     2341 gagtgaccag caccggcaag cccgagttca ccaacctgaa ggtgtaccac gacatcaagg
     2401 acattaccgc ccggaaagag attattgaga acgccgagct gctggatcag attgccaaga
     2461 tcctgaccat ctaccagagc agcgaggaca tccaggaaga actgaccaat ctgaactccg
     2521 agctgaccca ggaagagatc gagcagatct ctaatctgaa gggctatacc ggcacccaca
     2581 acctgagcct gaaggccatc aacctgatcc tggacgagct gtggcacacc aacgacaacc
     2641 agatcgctat cttcaaccgg ctgaagctgg tgcccaagaa ggtggacctg tcccagcaga
     2701 aagagatccc caccaccctg gtggacgact tcatcctgag ccccgtcgtg aagagaagct
     2761 tcatccagag catcaaagtg atcaacgcca tcatcaagaa gtacggcctg cccaacgaca
     2821 tcattatcga gctggcccgc gagaagaact ccaaggacgc ccagaaaatg atcaacgaga
     2881 tgcagaagcg gaaccggcag accaacgagc ggatcgagga aatcatccgg accaccggca
     2941 aagagaacgc caagtacctg atcgagaaga tcaagctgca cgacatgcag gaaggcaagt
     3001 gcctgtacag cctggaagcc atccctctgg aagatctgct gaacaacccc ttcaactatg
     3061 aggtggacca catcatcccc agaagcgtgt ccttcgacaa cagcttcaac aacaaggtgc
     3121 tcgtgaagca ggaagaagcc agcaagaagg gcaaccggac cccattccag tacctgagca
     3181 gcagcgacag caagatcagc tacgaaacct tcaagaagca catcctgaat ctggccaagg
     3241 gcaagggcag aatcagcaag accaagaaag agtatctgct ggaagaacgg gacatcaaca
     3301 ggttctccgt gcagaaagac ttcatcaacc ggaacctggt ggataccaga tacgccacca
     3361 gaggcctgat gaacctgctg cggagctact tcagagtgaa caacctggac gtgaaagtga
     3421 agtccatcaa tggcggcttc accagctttc tgcggcggaa gtggaagttt aagaaagagc
     3481 ggaacaaggg gtacaagcac cacgccgagg acgccctgat cattgccaac gccgatttca
     3541 tcttcaaaga gtggaagaaa ctggacaagg ccaaaaaagt gatggaaaac cagatgttcg
     3601 aggaaaagca ggccgagagc atgcccgaga tcgaaaccga gcaggagtac aaagagatct
     3661 tcatcacccc ccaccagatc aagcacatta aggacttcaa ggactacaag tacagccacc
     3721 gggtggacaa gaagcctaat agagagctga ttaacgacac cctgtactcc acccggaagg
     3781 acgacaaggg caacaccctg atcgtgaaca atctgaacgg cctgtacgac aaggacaatg
     3841 acaagctgaa aaagctgatc aacaagagcc ccgaaaagct gctgatgtac caccacgacc
     3901 cccagaccta ccagaaactg aagctgatta tggaacagta cggcgacgag aagaatcccc
     3961 tgtacaagta ctacgaggaa accgggaact acctgaccaa gtactccaaa aaggacaacg
     4021 gccccgtgat caagaagatt aagtattacg gcaacaaact gaacgcccat ctggacatca
     4081 ccgacgacta ccccaacagc agaaacaagg tcgtgaagct gtccctgaag ccctacagat
     4141 tcgacgtgta cctggacaat ggcgtgtaca agttcgtgac cgtgaagaat ctggatgtga
     4201 tcaaaaaaga aaactactac gaagtgaata gcaagtgcta tgaggaagct aagaagctga
     4261 agaagatcag caaccaggcc gagtttatcg cctccttcta caacaacgat ctgatcaaga
     4321 tcaacggcga gctgtataga gtgatcggcg tgaacaacga cctgctgaac cggatcgaag
     4381 tgaacatgat cgacatcacc taccgcgagt acctggaaaa catgaacgac aagaggcccc
     4441 ccaggatcat taagacaatc gcctccaaga cccagagcat taagaagtac agcacagaca
     4501 ttctgggcaa cctgtatgaa gtgaaatcta agaagcaccc tcagatcatc aaaaagggca
     4561 aaaggccggc ggccacgaaa aaggccggcc aggcaaaaaa gaaaaaggga tccgaggcca
     4621 gcggttccgg acgggctgac gcattggacg attttgatct ggatatgctg ggaagtgacg
     4681 ccctcgatga ttttgacctt gacatgcttg gttcggatgc ccttgatgac tttgacctcg
     4741 acatgctcgg cagtgacgcc cttgatgatt tcgacctgga catgctgatt aactctagaa
     4801 gttccggatc tccgaaaaag aaacgcaaag ttggttcggg aggtggttcg ggtggctctg
     4861 gatcagtgct gcctcaggct cctgctcctg caccagctcc agccatggtg tctgcactgg
     4921 ctcaggcacc agcacccgtg cctgtgctgg ctcctggacc tccacaggct gtggctccac
     4981 cagcccctaa acctacacag gccggcgagg gcacactgtc tgaagctctg ctgcagctgc
     5041 agttcgacga cgaggatctg ggagccctgc tgggaaacag caccgatcct gccgtgttca
     5101 ccgacctggc cagcgtggac aacagcgagt tccagcagct gctgaaccag ggcatccctg
     5161 tggcccctca caccaccgag cccatgctga tggaataccc cgaggccatc acccggctcg
     5221 tgacaggcgc tcagaggcct cctgatccag ctcctgcccc tctgggagca ccaggcctgc
     5281 ctaatggact gctgtctggc gacgaggact tcagctctat cgccgatatg gatttctcag
     5341 ccttgctgtc aggcggtggt agtggtggga gcggtagtga cctttcccat ccgcccccaa
     5401 ggggccatct ggatgagctg acaaccacac ttgagtccat gaccgaggat ctgaacctgg
     5461 actcacccct gaccccggaa ttgaacgaga ttctggatac cttcctgaac gacgagtgcc
     5521 tcttgcatgc catgcatatc agcacaggac tgtccatctt cgacacatct ctgttttagg
     5581 aattcaataa aatatcttta ttttcattac atctgtgtgt tggttttttg tgtgcaattg
     5641 ggccgcagga acccctagtg atggagttgg ccactccctc tctgcgcgct cgctcgctca
     5701 ctgaggccgg gcgaccaaag gttgcccgac gcccgggctt tgcccgggcg gcctcagtga
     5761 gcgagcgagc gcgcagctgc ctgcaggaca tgtgagcaaa aggccagcaa aaggccagga
     5821 accgtaaaaa ggccgcgttg ctggcgtttt tccataggct ccgcccccct gacgagcatc
     5881 acaaaaatcg acgctcaagt cagaggtggc gaaacccgac aggactataa agataccagg
     5941 cgtttccccc tggaagctcc ctcgtgcgct ctcctgttcc gaccctgccg cttaccggat
     6001 acctgtccgc ctttctccct tcgggaagcg tggcgctttc tcatagctca cgctgtaggt
     6061 atctcagttc ggtgtaggtc gttcgctcca agctgggctg tgtgcacgaa ccccccgttc
     6121 agcccgaccg ctgcgcctta tccggtaact atcgtcttga gtccaacccg gtaagacacg
     6181 acttatcgcc actggcagca gccactggta acaggattag cagagcgagg tatgtaggcg
     6241 gtgctacaga gttcttgaag tggtggccta actacggcta cactagaaga acagtatttg
     6301 gtatctgcgc tctgctgaag ccagttacct tcggaaaaag agttggtagc tcttgatccg
     6361 gcaaacaaac caccgctggt agcggtggtt tttttgtttg caagcagcag attacgcgca
     6421 gaaaaaaagg atctcaagaa gatcctttga tcttttctac ggggtctgac gctcagtgga
     6481 acgaaaactc acgttaaggg attttggtca tgagattatc aaaaaggatc ttcacctaga
     6541 tccttttaaa ttaaaaatga agttttaaat caatctaaag tatatatgag taaacttggt
     6601 ctgacagtta ccaatgctta atcagtgagg cacctatctc agcgatctgt ctatttcgtt
     6661 catccatagt tgcctgactc cccgtcgtgt agataactac gatacgggag ggcttaccat
     6721 ctggccccag tgctgcaatg ataccgcggc ttccacgctc accggctcca gatttatcag
     6781 caataaacca gccagccgga agggccgagc gcagaagtgg tcctgcaact ttatccgcct
     6841 ccatccagtc tattaattgt tgccgggaag ctagagtaag tagttcgcca gttaatagtt
     6901 tgcgcaacgt tgttgccatt gctacaggca tcgtggtgtc acgctcgtcg tttggtatgg
     6961 cttcattcag ctccggttcc caacgatcaa ggcgagttac atgatccccc atgttgtgca
     7021 aaaaagcggt tagctccttc ggtcctccga tcgttgtcag aagtaagttg gccgcagtgt
     7081 tatcactcat ggttatggca gcactgcata attctcttac tgtcatgcca tccgtaagat
     7141 gcttttctgt gactggtgag tactcaacca agtcattctg agaatagtgt atgcggcgac
     7201 cgagttgctc ttgcccggcg tcaatacggg ataataccgc gccacatagc agaactttaa
     7261 aagtgctcat cattggaaaa cgttcttcgg ggcgaaaact ctcaaggatc ttaccgctgt
     7321 tgagatccag ttcgatgtaa cccactcgtg cacccaactg atcttcagca tcttttactt
     7381 tcaccagcgt ttctgggtga gcaaaaacag gaaggcaaaa tgccgcaaaa aagggaataa
     7441 gggcgacacg gaaatgttga atactcatac tcttcctttt tcaatattat tgaagcattt
     7501 atcagggtta ttgtctcatg agcggataca tatttgaatg tatttagaaa aataaacaaa
     7561 taggggttcc gcgcacattt ccccgaaaag tgccacctga cgtctaagaa accattatta
     7621 tcatgacatt aacctataaa aataggcgta tcacgaggcc ctttcgtctc gcgcgtttcg
     7681 gtgatgacgg tgaaaacctc tgacacatgc agctcccgga gacggtcaca gcttgtctgt
     7741 aagcggatgc cgggagcaga caagcccgtc agggcgcgtc agcgggtgtt ggcgggtgtc
//
