[The description below was written by a language model from this plasmid's Addgene catalogue record and the feature table of its GenBank file.]
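Description:
pAAV-CMV-dSa-VPR mini.-syn pA is a 7.8 kb AAV transfer plasmid built on a pUC/f1-type pAAV backbone and designed to deliver a compact CRISPR activator to mammalian cells. In bacteria it is maintained through a high-copy ColE1/pUC origin and selected with ampicillin via the beta-lactamase gene. An f1 phage origin is also present. Two AAV2 inverted terminal repeats flank the expression cassette and mark the segment that is replicated and packaged into recombinant AAV particles when rep, cap and helper functions are supplied in trans. ITRs are prone to rearrangement in bacteria, which is consistent with the recombination-deficient host strain listed in the record.

Between the ITRs, the human CMV immediate-early enhancer and promoter drive a single open reading frame that begins with a Kozak consensus and an SV40 nuclear localization signal. The catalogue describes the insert as a synthetic, nuclease-dead Cas9, "dSa" in the plasmid name. The feature table does not annotate this coding region, but it presumably fills the large unannotated stretch between the N-terminal SV40 NLS and a downstream nucleoplasmin bipartite NLS. Fused at the C terminus is "VPR mini", an optimized combination of truncated activation domains. Its annotated parts are VP64, a further SV40 NLS and the RelA (p65) activation domain. About 240 bp between the p65 domain and the polyadenylation signal carry no annotation, and the record does not say what they encode. A short synthetic polyadenylation signal terminates the transcript, and together with the trimmed activator it helps keep the ITR-to-ITR segment, roughly 5.2 kb by the annotated coordinates, small for AAV packaging.

No guide RNA cassette is annotated, so a guide would have to be supplied separately. The construct is intended for AAV-mediated, guide-directed transcriptional activation of target genes.
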