Addgene plasmid #99689: pAAV-CMV-dSa-VPR mini.-syn pA
Purpose: Expresses dSa Cas9 fused to optimized combination of truncated activation domains with syn pA (poly adenylation) signal
Depositing lab: George Church. Depositing organization: Harvard Medical School. Publication: Rational design of a compact CRISPR-Cas9 activator for AAV-mediated delivery. Vora S, Cheng J, Xiao R, VanDusen NJ, Quintino L, Pu WT, Vandenberghe LH, Chavez A, Church G. bioRxiv 2018. 298620 10.1101/298620.
Backbone
  Vector backbone: pAAV (pUC f1)
  Vector type: AAV
Growth in bacteria
  Bacterial resistance: Ampicillin, 100 μg/mL
  Growth temperature: 30°C
  Growth strain: NEB Stable
  Copy number: High Copy
Gene/Insert
  Gene/Insert name: dCas9
  Species: Synthetic
  Mutation: dead Cas9
  Tag / fusion protein: VPR mini (C terminal on insert)
  Cloning method: Restriction Enzyme; 5′ cloning site unknown (unknown if destroyed); 3′ cloning site unknown (unknown if destroyed)
Terms and licenses: Academic/Nonprofit Terms; Industry Terms: Not Available to Industry
Depositor comments: Please visit https://doi.org/10.1101/298620 for bioRxiv preprint.
How to cite: pAAV-CMV-dSa-VPR mini.-syn pA was a gift from George Church (Addgene plasmid # 99689 ; http://n2t.net/addgene:99689 ; RRID:Addgene_99689)
